>Addgene plasmid #149688 | pAV0279 | addgene full sequence | sequence record 306145 | Addgene NGS Result
CTCGAGAAATCATAAAAAATTTATTTGCTTTGTGAGCGGATAACAATTATAATAGATTCAATTGTGAGCG
GATAACAATTTCACACAGAATTCATTAAAGAGGAGAAATTAACCATGAGCAAGCATCACCATCATTCAGG
CCATCACCATACCGGACACCACCATCATTCAGGCAGTCATCACCATTCCGGATCTGCTGCGGGTGGCGAA
GAAGATAAGAAACCGGCAGGTGGCGAAGGTGGCGGTGCCCATATCAACCTGAAAGTGAAAGGTCAAGACG
GCAACGAAGTCTTTTTCCGCATCAAACGTTCTACCCAGCTGAAAAAGCTGATGAACGCATACTGTGACCG
TCAGTCTGTAGACATGAAGGCAATTGCTTTCCTCTTTAAGGGTCGTCGCCTACGTGCGGAAAGGACCCCG
GATGAACTGGAAATGGAAGATGGCGACGAAATCGACGCAATGCTGCACCAGACTGGAGGCGCCGGTACCG
GTACTAGTAAAACTGAAGAAGGTAAACTGGTAATCTGGATTAACGGCGATAAAGGCTATAACGGTCTCGC
TGAAGTCGGTAAGAAATTCGAGAAAGATACCGGAATTAAAGTCACCGTTGAGCATCCGGATAAACTGGAA
GAGAAATTCCCACAGGTTGCGGCAACTGGCGATGGCCCTGACATTATCTTCTGGGCACACGACCGCTTTG
GTGGCTACGCTCAATCTGGCCTGTTGGCTGAAATCACCCCGGACAAAGCGTTCCAGGACAAGCTGTATCC
GTTTACCTGGGATGCCGTACGTTACAACGGCAAGCTGATTGCTTACCCGATCGCTGTTGAAGCGTTATCG
CTGATTTATAACAAAGATCTGCTGCCGAACCCGCCAAAAACCTGGGAAGAGATCCCGGCGCTGGATAAAG
AACTGAAAGCGAAAGGTAAGAGCGCGCTGATGTTCAACCTGCAAGAACCGTACTTCACCTGGCCGCTGAT
TGCTGCTGACGGGGGTTATGCGTTCAAGTATGAAAACGGCAAGTACGACATTAAAGACGTGGGCGTGGAT
AACGCTGGCGCGAAAGCGGGTCTGACCTTCCTGGTTGACCTGATTAAAAACAAACACATGAATGCAGACA
CCGATTACTCCATCGCAGAAGCTGCCTTTAATAAAGGCGAAACAGCGATGACCATCAACGGCCCGTGGGC
ATGGTCCAACATCGACACCAGCAAAGTGAATTATGGTGTAACGGTACTGCCGACCTTCAAGGGTCAACCA
TCCAAACCGTTCGTTGGCGTGCTGAGCGCAGGTATTAACGCCGCCAGTCCGAACAAAGAGCTGGCAAAAG
AGTTCCTCGAAAACTATCTGCTGACTGATGAAGGTCTGGAAGCGGTTAATAAAGACAAACCGCTGGGTGC
CGTAGCGCTGAAGTCTTACGAGGAAGAGTTGGCGAAAGATCCACGTATTGCCGCCACCATGGAAAACGCC
CAGAAAGGTGAAATCATGCCGAACATCCCGCAGATGTCCGCTTTCTGGTATGCCGTGCGTACTGCGGTGA
TCAACGCCGCCAGCGGTCGTCAGACTGTCGATGAAGCCCTGAAAGACGCGCAGACTAATGGATCTGGTTC
TGATTATAAAGATCATGATGGCGATTATAAAGATCATGATATTGATTATAAAGATGATGATGATAAATAA
GCTTCTCTAGAGGCATCAAATAAAACGAAAGGCTCAGTCGAAAGACTGGGCCTTTCGTTTTATCTGTTGT
TTGTCGGTGAACGCTCTCCTGAGTAGGACAAATCCGCCGCCCTAGACCTAGGGATATATTCCGCTTCCTC
GCTCACTGACTCGCTACGCTCGGTCGTTCGACTGCGGCGAGCGGAAATGGCTTACGAACGGGGCGGAGAT
TTCCTGGAAGATGCCAGGAAGATACTTAACAGGGAAGTGAGAGGGCCGCGGCAAAGCCGTTTTTCCATAG
GCTCCGCCCCCCTGACAAGCATCACGAAATCTGACGCTCAAATCAGTGGTGGCGAAACCCGACAGGACTA
TAAAGATACCAGGCGTTTCCCCCTGGCGGCTCCCTCGTGCGCTCTCCTGTTCCTGCCTTTCGGTTTACCG
GTGTCATTCCGCTGTTATGGCCGCGTTTGTCTCATTCCACGCCTGACACTCAGTTCCGGGTAGGCAGTTC
GCTCCAAGCTGGACTGTATGCACGAACCCCCCGTTCAGTCCGACCGCTGCGCCTTATCCGGTAACTATCG
TCTTGAGTCCAACCCGGAAAGACATGCAAAAGCACCACTGGCAGCAGCCACTGGTAATTGATTTAGAGGA
GTTAGTCTTGAAGTCATGCGCCGGTTAAGGCTAAACTGAAAGGACAAGTTTTGGTGACTGCGCTCCTCCA
AGCCAGTTACCTCGGTTCAAAGAGTTGGTAGCTCAGAGAACCTTCGAAAAACCGCCCTGCAAGGCGGTTT
TTTCGTTTTCAGAGCAAGAGATTACGCGCAGACCAAAACGATCTCAAGAAGATCATCTTATTAATCAGAT
AAAATATTTCTAGATTTCAGTGCAATTTATCTCTTCAAATGTAGCACCTGAAGTCAGCCCCATACGATAT
AAGTTGTTGCTAGTGCTTGGATTCTCACCAATAAAAAACGCCCGGCGGCAACCGAGCGTTCTGAACAAAT
CCAGATGGAGTTCTGAGGTCATTACTGGATCTATCAACAGGAGTCCAAGCGAGCTCGATATCCGTCGGCT
TGAACGAATTGTTAGACATTATTTGCCGACTACCTTGGTGATCTCGCCTTTCACGTAGTGGACAAATTCT
TCCAACTGATCTGCGCGCGAGGCCAAGCGATCTTCTTCTTGTCCAAGATAAGCCTGTCTAGCTTCAAGTA
TGACGGGCTGATACTGGGCCGGCAGGCGCTCCATTGCCCAGTCGGCAGCGACATCCTTCGGCGCGATTTT
GCCGGTTACTGCGCTGTACCAAATGCGGGACAACGTAAGCACTACATTTCGCTCATCGCCAGCCCAGTCG
GGCGGCGAGTTCCATAGCGTTAAGGTTTCATTTAGCGCCTCAAATAGATCCTGTTCAGGAACCGGATCAA
AGAGTTCCTCCGCCGCTGGACCTACCAAGGCAACGCTATGTTCTCTTGCTTTTGTCAGCAAGATAGCCAG
ATCAATGTCGATCGTGGCTGGCTCGAAGATACCTGCAAGAATGTCATTGCGCTGCCATTCTCCAAATTGC
AGTTCGCGCTTAGCTGGATAACGCCACGGAATGATGTCGTCGTGCACAACAATGGTGACTTCTACAGCGC
GGAGAATCTCGCTCTCTCCAGGGGAAGCCGAAGTTTCCAAAAGGTCGTTGATCAAAGCTCGCCGCGTTGT
TTCATCAAGCCTTACGGTCACCGTAACCAGCAAATCAATATCACTGTGTGGCTTCAGGCCGCCATCCACT
GCGGAGCCGTACAAATGTACGGCCAGCAACGTCGGTTCGAGATGGCGCTCGATGACGCCAACTACCTCTG
ATAGTTGAGTCGATACTTCGGCGATCACCGCTTCCCTCATGATGTTTAACTTTGTTTTAGGGCGACTGCC
CTGCTGCGTAACATCGTTGCTGCTCCATAACATCAAACATCGACCCACGGCGTAACGCGCTTGCTGCTTG
GATGCCCGAGGCATAGACTGTACCCCAAAAAAACAGTCATAACAAGCCATGAAAACCGCCACTGCGCCGT
TACCACCGCTGCGTTCGGTCAAGGTTCTGGACCAGTTGCGTGAGCGCATACGCTACTTGCATTACAGCTT
ACGAACCGAACAGGCTTATGTCCACTGGGTTCGTGCCTTCATCCGGATATCGACGTCTAAGAAACCATTA
TTATCATGACATTAACCTATAAAAATAGGCGTATCACGAGGCCCTTTCGTCTTCAC
Features (pLannotate 1.2.2; 12 found; start..end, strand, type, name):
     10..54      +  promoter       T5 promoter: bacteriophage T5 promoter for E. coli RNA polymerase, with embedded lac operator
     62..78      +  protein_bind   lac operator: The lac repressor binds to the lac operator to inhibit transcription in E. coli. This inhibition can be relieved by adding lactose or isopropyl-β-D-thiogalactopyranoside (IPTG). lac repressor encoded by lacI
    196..480     +  CDS            SUMO1 (fragment): SUMO1_ORYSJ - Also known as SMT3, SUM1. Experimental evidence at protein level: Swiss-Prot protein existence level 1. Ubiquitin-like protein which can be covalently attached to target lysines as a monomer. Does not seem to be involved in protein degradation and may function as an antagonist of ubiquitin in the degradation process (By similarity). From Oryza sativa subsp. japonica (Rice).
    499..1596    +  CDS            MBP: maltose binding protein from E. coli; malE (mutated); This version of the gene does not encode a signal sequence, so MBP will remain in the cytosol.
   1611..1628    +  CDS            3xFLAG (fragment): three tandem FLAG® epitope tags, followed by an enterokinase cleavage site
   1697..1783    +  terminator     rrnB T1 terminator: Escherichia coli rrnB; transcription terminator T1 from the E. coli rrnB gene
   1809..1864    -  rep_origin     RSF ori (fragment): Plasmids containing the RSF 1030 origin of replication can be propagated in E. coli cells that contain additional plasmids with compatible origins.
   1952..2497    -  rep_origin     p15A ori: Plasmids containing the medium-copy-number p15A origin of replication can be propagated in E. coli cells that contain a second plasmid with the ColE1 origin.
   2611..2705    -  terminator     lambda t0 terminator: transcription terminator from phage lambda
   2749..3540    -  CDS            SmR: aminoglycoside adenylyltransferase (Murphy, 1985); aadA; confers resistance to spectinomycin and streptomycin
   3547..3603    -  CDS            GmR (fragment): gentamycin acetyltransferase; aacC1; confers resistance to gentamycin
   3779..3802    -  promoter       Pc promoter (fragment): intI1 (promoter lies within the coding sequence); class 1 integron promoter
