[The description below was written by a language model from this plasmid's Addgene catalogue record and pLannotate feature annotations shown in this document.]
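Description:
pAV0279 is a bacterial expression plasmid of about 3.9 kb, built by Gibson cloning on the laboratory-made pDG-Kan backbone, for producing a test substrate of the engineered SENP_Eu protease in E. coli. Despite the "Kan" in the backbone name, the catalogue lists spectinomycin selection. The feature table agrees, showing an aadA (SmR) spectinomycin/streptomycin resistance gene downstream of a class 1 integron Pc promoter fragment, next to a short gentamicin-resistance gene remnant and followed by the lambda t0 terminator. Replication is annotated as a p15A origin, with a small RSF-like fragment nearby. p15A is usually described as medium copy and is compatible with ColE1-type plasmids, although the catalogue entry lists the plasmid as high copy.

The expression cassette is pQE-style. A phage T5 promoter with embedded and downstream lac operators makes transcription IPTG-inducible under lac repressor control, and the rrnB T1 terminator closes the unit. No lacI gene is annotated on the plasmid. The synthetic open reading frame encodes an N-terminal His14 tag, the engineered SUMO_Eu1 module (matched by the annotation software to a plant SUMO1 fragment), cytosolic E. coli maltose-binding protein lacking its signal sequence, and a C-terminal 3xFLAG tag, which is only partly detected in the feature table.

In this design, the His14 tag allows affinity capture of the fusion. Cleavage by a cognate SUMO protease after the SUMO_Eu1 domain would release MBP-3xFLAG, which can be followed by size shift or FLAG detection. The record supports its use as a model substrate for assaying the activity and specificity of the SENP_Eu protease within an engineered SUMO/protease pair.
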