Addgene plasmid #149688: pAV0279
Purpose: Bacterial expression of SENP_Eu protease test substrate H14-SUMO_Eu1-MBP-3xFlagTag
Depositing lab: Dirk Görlich. Depositing organization: Max Planck Institute for Multidisciplinary Sciences. Publication: Engineered SUMO/protease system identifies Pdr6 as a bidirectional nuclear transport receptor. Vera Rodriguez A, Frey S, Gorlich D. J Cell Biol. 2019 Jun 3;218(6):2006-2020. doi: 10.1083/jcb.201812091. Epub 2019 Apr 25. PubMed 31023724.
Backbone
  Vector backbone: pDG-Kan
  Backbone manufacturer: Görlich lab
  Backbone size w/o insert (bp): 2506
  Total vector size (bp): 3913
  Vector type: Bacterial Expression
Growth in bacteria
  Bacterial resistance: Spectinomycin, 50 μg/mL
  Growth temperature: 37°C
  Growth strain: DH5alpha
  Copy number: High Copy
Gene/Insert
  Gene/Insert name: SUMO_Eu1-MBP
  Species: Synthetic
  Insert size (bp): 1407
  Tag / fusion protein: His14-tag (N terminal on insert); 3xFLAG-tag (C terminal on insert)
  Cloning method: Gibson Cloning
  Sequencing primers: 5′ pQE-for; 3′ pQE-rev
Terms and licenses: Academic/Nonprofit Terms; Industry Terms: Not Available to Industry
How to cite: pAV0279 was a gift from Dirk Görlich (Addgene plasmid # 149688 ; http://n2t.net/addgene:149688 ; RRID:Addgene_149688)
